Addgene plasmid #156985: pD649-HAsp-FSTL4-Fc(DAPA)-AviTag-6xHis
Purpose: Mammalian expression of secreted protein fused to Fc(DAPA)-Avi-6xHis.
Depositing lab: Chris Garcia. Depositing organization: Stanford University. Publication: A Human IgSF Cell-Surface Interactome Reveals a Complex Network of Protein-Protein Interactions. Wojtowicz WM, Vielmetter J, Fernandes RA, Siepe DH, Eastman CL, Chisholm GB, Cox S, Klock H, Anderson PW, Rue SM, Miller JJ, Glaser SM, Bragstad ML, Vance J, Lam AW, Lesley SA, Zinn K, Garcia KC. Cell. 2020 Aug 20;182(4):1027-1043.e17. doi: 10.1016/j.cell.2020.07.025. PubMed 32822567.
Backbone
  Vector backbone: pD649
  Backbone size w/o insert (bp): 6106
  Vector type: Mammalian Expression
Growth in bacteria
  Bacterial resistance: Ampicillin, 100 μg/mL
  Growth temperature: 37°C
  Growth strain: DH5alpha
  Copy number: High Copy
Gene/Insert
  Gene/Insert name: FSTL4
  Species: H. sapiens (human)
  Insert size (bp): 2460
  Mutation: Fc region of human IgG contains D265A and P329A mutations (DAPA)
  Entrez Gene: FSTL4
  Promoter: CMV/SP6
  Tag / fusion protein: Fc(DAPA)-AviTag-6xHis (C terminal on backbone)
  Cloning method: Restriction Enzyme; 5′ cloning site GCGGCCGC (not destroyed); 3′ cloning site GGCGCGCC (not destroyed)
  Sequencing primers: 5′ ATTTAGGTGACACTATAG; 3′ CACGTACCAGTTGAACTTCACC
Resource information
  A portion of this plasmid was derived from a plasmid made by: synthesis by ThermoFisher
Terms and licenses: Academic/Nonprofit Terms; Industry Terms: Not Available to Industry
Depositor comments: Some plasmids in this collection may have an IS4-like element ISVsa5 family transposase upstream of the CMV promoter.
How to cite: pD649-HAsp-FSTL4-Fc(DAPA)-AviTag-6xHis was a gift from Chris Garcia (Addgene plasmid # 156985 ; http://n2t.net/addgene:156985 ; RRID:Addgene_156985)
