[The description below was written by a language model from this plasmid's Addgene catalogue record and pLannotate feature annotations shown in this document.]
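Description:
pD649-HAsp-FSTL4-Fc(DAPA)-AviTag-6xHis is a mammalian expression plasmid built on the pD649 backbone for producing human FSTL4 (follistatin-like 4) as a secreted Fc fusion protein. In bacteria it is maintained at high copy through a ColE1/pUC-type origin and selected with ampicillin via a β-lactamase gene. The annotated sequence (about 8.6 kb) also shows small remnants of KanR, lacZα, an rrnB terminator and f1 ori, which appear to be non-functional leftovers of vector construction.

Expression is driven by the CMV immediate-early enhancer and promoter, followed by a fragment of CMV intron A and an SP6 promoter that can serve for in vitro transcription or as a sequencing primer site. The open reading frame begins with a short leader: the construct name indicates an HA signal peptide, although the automated annotation scores this region as a partial match to an immunoglobulin heavy chain signal sequence. The FSTL4 coding region, cloned between retained NotI and AscI sites, is fused at its C terminus to the human IgG1 Fc. This Fc carries the D265A and P329A (DAPA) substitutions, which are commonly used to reduce Fc effector interactions. According to the catalogue entry, the Fc is followed by an AviTag for site-specific biotinylation by BirA and a 6xHis tag for metal-affinity purification, though these tags are not separately annotated in the feature table. A bGH polyadenylation signal ends the transcript. A separate SV40/EM7 promoter cassette drives a puromycin resistance gene with an SV40 poly(A), offering selection in mammalian cells.

The plasmid belongs to a collection used to map extracellular protein-protein interactions among human IgSF cell-surface and secreted proteins. The depositor notes that some members of the collection may carry an IS4-like transposase insertion upstream of the CMV promoter.
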