Features (pLannotate 1.2.2; 21 found; start..end, strand, type, name):
    119..143     -  CDS            KanR (fragment): aminoglycoside phosphotransferase; aph(3')-Ia; confers resistance to kanamycin
    254..842     +  rep_origin     ori: high-copy-number ColE1/pMB1/pBR322/pUC origin of replication
   1067..1084    +  terminator     rrnB T2 terminator (fragment): transcription terminator T2 from the E. coli rrnB gene
   1109..1128    -  CDS            lacZα (fragment): LacZα fragment of β-galactosidase; lacZ fragment
   1584..1600    +  protein_bind   lac operator: The lac repressor binds to the lac operator to inhibit transcription in E. coli. This inhibition can be relieved by adding lactose or isopropyl-β-D-thiogalactopyranoside (IPTG). lac repressor encoded by lacI
   1843..2146    +  enhancer       CMV enhancer: human cytomegalovirus immediate early enhancer
   2147..2350    +  promoter       CMV promoter: human cytomegalovirus (CMV) immediate early promoter
   2486..2529    +  intron         CMV intron (fragment): modified intron A from human cytomegalovirus
   2581..2599    +  promoter       SP6 promoter: promoter for bacteriophage SP6 RNA polymerase
   2603..2640    +  CDS            IgH signal sequence (fragment): signal sequence from the mouse immunoglobulin heavy chain variable region
   2737..5208    +  CDS            FSTL4: FSTL4_HUMAN - Also known as KIAA1061. Experimental evidence at transcript level: Swiss-Prot protein existence level 2. From Homo sapiens (Human).
   5224..5901    +  CDS            IGHG1 (fragment): IGHG1_HUMAN - Experimental evidence at protein level: Swiss-Prot protein existence level 1. Constant region of immunoglobulin heavy chains. Immunoglobulins, also known as antibodies, are membrane-bound or secreted glycoproteins produced by B lymphocytes. In the recognition phase of humoral immunity, the membrane-bound immunoglobulins serve as receptors which, upon binding of a specific antigen, trigger the clonal expansion and differentiation of B lymphocytes into immunoglobulins- secreting plasma cells. Secreted immunoglobulins mediate the effector phase of humoral immunity, which results in
   6116..6227    +  polyA_signal   bGH poly(A) signal: bovine growth hormone polyadenylation signal
   6228..6336    +  rep_origin     f1 ori (fragment): f1 bacteriophage origin of replication; arrow indicates direction of (+) strand synthesis
   6350..6679    +  promoter       SV40 promoter: SV40 enhancer and early promoter
   6727..6774    +  promoter       EM7 promoter: synthetic bacterial promoter&nbsp
   6793..7392    +  CDS            PuroR (fragment): puromycin N-acetyltransferase; pac from Streptomyces; confers resistance to puromycin
   7402..7527    +  CDS            ble (fragment): BLE_KLEPN - Experimental evidence at protein level: Swiss-Prot protein existence level 1. Binding protein with a strong affinity to the bleomycin family of antibiotics. Binds to CL990; an antimitotic-antibiotic compound. From Klebsiella pneumoniae.
   7522..7643    +  polyA_signal   SV40 poly(A) signal: SV40 polyadenylation signal
   7696..8556    -  CDS            AmpR: β-lactamase; bla; confers resistance to ampicillin, carbenicillin, and related antibiotics
   8559..89      -  promoter       AmpR promoter (fragment) (across the origin): bla
>Addgene plasmid #156985 | pD649-HAsp-FSTL4-Fc(DAPA)-AviTag-6xHis | depositor full sequence | sequence record 303079 | Full Sequence
TTTCAATATTATTGAAGCATTTATCAGGGTTATTGTCTCATGAGCGGATACATATTTGAATGTATTTAGA
AAAATAAACAAATAGGGGTCAGTGTTACAACCAATTAACCAATTCTGAACATTATCGCGAGCCCATTTAT
ACCTGAATATGGCTCATAACACCCCTTGCTCATGACCAAAATCCCTTAACGTGAGTTACGCGCGCGTCGT
TCCACTGAGCGTCAGACCCCGTAGAAAAGATCAAAGGATCTTCTTGAGATCCTTTTTTTCTGCGCGTAAT
CTGCTGCTTGCAAACAAAAAAACCACCGCTACCAGCGGTGGTTTGTTTGCCGGATCAAGAGCTACCAACT
CTTTTTCCGAAGGTAACTGGCTTCAGCAGAGCGCAGATACCAAATACTGTTCTTCTAGTGTAGCCGTAGT
TAGCCCACCACTTCAAGAACTCTGTAGCACCGCCTACATACCTCGCTCTGCTAATCCTGTTACCAGTGGC
TGCTGCCAGTGGCGATAAGTCGTGTCTTACCGGGTTGGACTCAAGACGATAGTTACCGGATAAGGCGCAG
CGGTCGGGCTGAACGGGGGGTTCGTGCACACAGCCCAGCTTGGAGCGAACGACCTACACCGAACTGAGAT
ACCTACAGCGTGAGCTATGAGAAAGCGCCACGCTTCCCGAAGGGAGAAAGGCGGACAGGTATCCGGTAAG
CGGCAGGGTCGGAACAGGAGAGCGCACGAGGGAGCTTCCAGGGGGAAACGCCTGGTATCTTTATAGTCCT
GTCGGGTTTCGCCACCTCTGACTTGAGCGTCGATTTTTGTGATGCTCGTCAGGGGGGCGGAGCCTATGGA
AAAACGCCAGCAACGCGGCCTTTTTACGGTTCCTGGCCTTTTGCTGGCCTTTTGCTCACATGTTCTTTCC
TGCGTTATCCCCTGATTCTGTGGATAACCGTATTACCGCCTTTGAGTGAGCTGATACCGCTCGCCGCAGC
CGAACGACCGAGCGCAGCGAGTCAGTGAGCGAGGAAGCGGAAGGCGAGAGTAGGGAACTGCCAGGCATCA
AACTAAGCAGAAGGCCCCTGACGGATGGCCTTTTTGCGTTTCTACAAACTCTTTCTGTGTTGTAAAACGA
CGGCCAGTCTTAAGCTCGGGCCCCCTGGGCGGTTCTGATAACGAGTAATCGTTAATCCGCAAATAACGTA
AAAACCCGCTTCGGCGGGTTTTTTTATGGGGGGAGTTTAGGGAAAGAGCATTTGTCAGAATATTTAAGGG
CGCCTGTCACTTTGCTTGATATATGAGAATTATTTAACCTTATAAATGAGAAAAAAGCAACGCACTTTAA
ATAAGATACGTTGCTTTTTCGATTGATGAACACCTATAATTAAACTATTCATCTATTATTTATGATTTTT
TGTATATACAATATTTCTAGTTTGTTAAAGAGAATTAAGAAAATAAATCTCGAAAATAATAAAGGGAAAA
TCAGTTTTTGATATCAAAATTATACATGTCAACGATAATACAAAATATAATACAAACTATAAGATGTTAT
CAGTATTTATTATCATTTAGAATAAATTTTGTGTCGCCCTTAATTGTGAGCGGATAACAATTACGAGCTT
CATGCACAGTGGCGTTGACTCAATATTGGCCATTAGCCATATTATTCATTGGTTATATAGCATAAATCAA
TATTGGCTATTGGCCATTGCATACGTTGTATCTATATCATAATATGTACATTTATATTGGCTCATGTCCA
ATATGACCGCCATGTTGGCATTGATTATTGACTAGTTATTAATAGTAATCAATTACGGGGTCATTAGTTC
ATAGCCCATATATGGAGTTCCGCGTTACATAACTTACGGTAAATGGCCCGCCTGGCTGACCGCCCAACGA
CCCCCGCCCATTGACGTCAATAATGACGTATGTTCCCATAGTAACGCCAATAGGGACTTTCCATTGACGT
CAATGGGTGGAGTATTTACGGTAAACTGCCCACTTGGCAGTACATCAAGTGTATCATATGCCAAGTACGC
CCCCTATTGACGTCAATGACGGTAAATGGCCCGCCTGGCATTATGCCCAGTACATGACCTTATGGGACTT
TCCTACTTGGCAGTACATCTACGTATTAGTCATCGCTATTACCATGGTGATGCGGTTTTGGCAGTACATC
AATGGGCGTGGATAGCGGTTTGACTCACGGGGATTTCCAAGTCTCCACCCCATTGACGTCAATGGGAGTT
TGTTTTGGCACCAAAATCAACGGGACTTTCCAAAATGTCGTAACAACTCCGCCCCATTGACGCAAATGGG
CGGTAGGCGTGTACGGTGGGAGGTCTATATAAGCAGAGCTCGTTTAGTGAACCGTCAGATCGCCTGGAGA
CGCCATCCACGCTGTTTTGACCTCCATAGAAGACACCGGGACCGATCCAGCCTCCGCGGCCGGGAACGGT
GCATTGGAACGCGGATTCCCCGTGCCAAGAGTGACGTAAGTACCGCCTATAGAGTCTATAGGCCCACCCC
CTTGGCTTCGTTAGAACGCGGCTACAATTAATACATAACCTTATGTATCATACACATACGATTTAGGTGA
CACTATAGAATAACATCCACTTTGCCTTTCTCTCCACAGGTGTCCACTCCCAGGTCCAACTGCACCTCGG
TTCTATCGAAAACGCGCCTGCTAGCGCCACCATGAAGACCATCATTGCCCTGAGCTACATCTTCTGCCTG
GTGTTCGCTGCGGCCGCCTGGATGGACCCTGGAACAAGTAGAGGACCTGATGTCGGCGTGGGAGAGTCTC
AGGCCGAGGAACCTAGAAGCTTCGAAGTGACCAGAAGAGAGGGCCTGAGCAGCCACAATGAGCTGCTGGC
CTCTTGCGGCAAGAAGTTCTGTAGCAGAGGCAGCAGATGCGTGCTGAGCAGAAAGACAGGCGAGCCTGAG
TGTCAGTGCCTGGAAGCCTGTAGACCTAGCTACGTGCCAGTGTGTGGCAGCGACGGCAGATTCTACGAGA
ACCACTGCAAACTGCACAGAGCCGCCTGTCTGCTGGGCAAGAGAATCACCGTGATCCACAGCAAGGACTG
CTTTCTGAAGGGCGATACCTGCACAATGGCCGGCTACGCCAGACTGAAAAACGTGCTGCTGGCACTGCAG
ACCAGACTGCAACCTCTGCAAGAGGGCGATAGTAGACAGGACCCCGCCAGCCAGAAAAGACTGCTGGTGG
AAAGCCTGTTCAGAGATCTGGACGCCGATGGCAATGGCCACCTGAGTTCATCTGAACTGGCCCAGCATGT
GCTGAAGAAGCAGGACCTGGACGAGGACCTGCTTGGCTGTTCTCCTGGCGACCTGCTGAGATTCGACGAC
TACAACAGCGACAGCAGCCTGACACTGCGCGAGTTCTACATGGCCTTTCAGGTGGTGCAGCTGTCTCTGG
CCCCTGAGGATAGAGTGTCTGTGACCACAGTGACCGTGGGCCTGTCTACAGTGCTGACATGTGCTGTGCA
TGGCGATCTGCGGCCTCCAATCATCTGGAAGAGAAACGGACTGACCCTGAACTTCCTGGACCTGGAAGAT
ATCAACGACTTCGGCGAGGACGACAGCCTGTACATCACCAAAGTGACCACCATCCACATGGGCAACTACA
CCTGTCACGCCTCTGGCCACGAGCAGCTGTTTCAGACTCACGTGCTGCAAGTGAACGTGCCACCTGTGAT
CAGAGTGTACCCCGAGAGCCAAGCTCAAGAACCTGGCGTGGCAGCCTCTCTGAGATGTCATGCCGAGGGC
ATCCCCATGCCTAGAATCACCTGGCTGAAGAACGGCGTGGACGTGTCCACACAGATGAGCAAACAACTGT
CCCTGCTGGCCAATGGCAGCGAGCTGCACATCAGCAGCGTCAGATATGAGGACACCGGCGCCTACACATG
TATCGCCAAGAATGAAGTGGGCGTCGACGAGGACATCAGCTCCCTGTTTATCGAGGACAGCGCCAGAAAG
ACCCTGGCCAACATCCTTTGGAGAGAAGAGGGACTGAGCGTGGGCAACATGTTCTACGTGTTCAGCGACG
ACGGCATCATCGTGATTCACCCCGTGGACTGCGAGATCCAGAGACACCTGAAGCCTACCGAGAAGATCTT
TATGAGCTACGAGGAAATCTGCCCGCAGAGAGAGAAGAACGCCACACAGCCTTGTCAGTGGGTGTCAGCC
GTGAATGTGCGGAACCGGTACATCTATGTGGCCCAGCCAGCTCTGAGTAGAGTGCTGGTGGTGGACATTC
AGGCCCAGAAGGTGCTGCAGTCTATCGGAGTTGATCCCCTGCCTGCCAAGCTGTCCTACGACAAGTCTCA
CGACCAAGTGTGGGTGCTGAGCTGGGGCGACGTTCACAAAAGCAGACCCAGCCTGCAAGTCATCACCGAG
GCCTCTACAGGACAGAGCCAGCACCTGATCAGAACCCCTTTTGCCGGCGTTGACGACTTCTTCATCCCTC
CTACCAACCTGATCATCAACCACATCCGCTTCGGCTTCATCTTCAACAAGAGCGACCCTGCCGTGCACAA
AGTGGATCTGGAAACCATGATGCCCCTGAAAACCATCGGCCTGCACCATCACGGATGCGTGCCACAGGCT
ATGGCCCATACACACCTCGGCGGCTACTTTTTCATCCAGTGCAGACAGGATAGCCCCGCCTCTGCTGCTA
GACAGCTTCTGGTGGATAGCGTGACCGATAGCGTGCTGGGACCTAATGGGGATGTGACCGGCACACCTCA
CACAAGCCCTGATGGCAGATTCATCGTGTCTGCCGCCGCTGATTCTCCCTGGCTGCATGTGCAAGAGATT
ACAGTGCGGGGCGAGATTCAGACCCTGTACGACCTGCAGATCAACAGCGGCATCAGCGACCTGGCCTTCC
AGAGAAGCTTCACCGAGAGCAACCAGTACAACATCTACGCCGCTCTGCACACCGAGCCTGACCTGCTGTT
TCTGGAACTGAGCACCGGCAAAGTGGGCATGCTGAAAAACCTGAAAGAGCCTCCTGCCGGACCTGCTCAA
CCTTGGGGAGGAACCCACAGAATCATGAGAGATAGCGGCCTGTTCGGCCAGTACCTGCTGACACCAGCCA
GAGAGAGCCTGTTCCTGATCAACGGCAGACAGAACACCCTGAGATGCGAGGTGTCCGGCATCAAAGGCGG
CACAACAGTCGTGTGGGTCGGAGAAGTTGGCGCGCCGGGCGGCGACAAGACCCACACCTGCCCCCCCTGC
CCAGCTCCAGAACTGCTGGGAGGGCCTTCCGTGTTCCTGTTCCCCCCCAAGCCCAAGGACACCCTGATGA
TCAGCAGGACCCCCGAGGTGACCTGCGTGGTGGTGGCCGTGTCCCACGAGGACCCAGAGGTGAAGTTCAA
CTGGTACGTGGACGGCGTGGAGGTGCACAACGCCAAGACCAAGCCCAGAGAGGAGCAGTACAACAGCACC
TACAGGGTGGTGTCCGTGCTGACCGTGCTGCACCAGGACTGGCTGAACGGCAAAGAATACAAGTGCAAAG
TCTCCAACAAGGCCCTGGCTGCCCCAATCGAAAAGACAATCAGCAAGGCCAAGGGCCAGCCACGGGAGCC
CCAGGTGTACACCCTGCCCCCCAGCCGGGAGGAGATGACCAAGAACCAGGTGTCCCTGACCTGTCTGGTG
AAGGGCTTCTACCCCAGCGATATCGCCGTGGAGTGGGAGAGCAACGGCCAGCCCGAGAACAACTACAAGA
CCACCCCCCCAGTGCTGGACAGCGACGGCAGCTTCTTCCTGTACAGCAAGCTGACCGTGGACAAGTCCAG
GTGGCAGCAGGGCAACGTGTTCAGCTGCAGCGTGATGCACGAGGCCCTGCACAACCACTACACCCAGAAG
TCCCTGAGCCTGAGCCCCGGCGGCAGCGGTCTTAATGATATTTTCGAGGCTCAGAAGATTGAGTGGCATG
AACACCACCACCATCACCACTAAGGCCGGCCTGTAGTCACTGGCACAACGCGTTACCCGGTAAGCCAATC
GGGTATACACGGTCGTCATACTGCAGACAGGGTTCTTCTACTTTGCAAGATAGTCTTGAGTAGTAAAATA
AATAGATAGAGAAAATCAGCCTCGACTGTGCCTTCTAGTTGCCAGCCATCTGTTGTTTGCCCCTCCCCCG
TGCCTTCCTTGACCCTGGAAGGTGCCACTCCCACTGTCCTTTCCTAATAAAATGAGGAAATTGCATCACA
ACACTCAACCCTATCTCGGTCTATTCTTTTGATTTATAAGGGATTTTGCCGATTTCGGCCTATTGGTTAA
AAAATGAGCTGATTTAACAAAAATTTAACGCGAATTAATTCTGTGGAATGTGTGTCAGTTAGGGTGTGGA
AAGTCCCCAGGCTCCCCAGCAGGCAGAAGTATGCAAAGCATGCATCTCAATTAGTCAGCAACCAGGTGTG
GAAAGTCCCCAGGCTCCCCAGCAGGCAGAAGTATGCAAAGCATGCATCTCAATTAGTCAGCAACCATAGT
CCCGCCCCTAACTCCGCCCATCCCGCCCCTAACTCCGCCCAGTTCCGCCCATTCTCCGCCCCATGGCTGA
CTAATTTTTTTTATTTATGCAGAGGCCGAGGCCGCCTCTGCCTCTGAGCTATTCCAGAAGTAGTGAGGAG
GCTTTTTTGGAGGCCTAGGCTTTTGCAAAAAGCTCCCGGGAGCTTGTATATCCATTTTCGGATCTGATCA
GCACGTGTTGACAATTAATCATCGGCATAGTATATCGGCATAGTATAATACGACAAGGTGAGGAACTAAA
CCATGACCGAGTACAAGCCCACGGTGCGCCTCGCCACCCGCGACGACGTCCCCAGGGCCGTACGCACCCT
CGCCGCCGCGTTCGCCGACTACCCCGCCACGCGCCACACCGTCGATCCGGACCGCCACATCGAGCGGGTC
ACCGAGCTGCAAGAACTCTTCCTCACGCGCGTCGGGCTCGACATCGGCAAGGTGTGGGTCGCGGACGACG
GCGCCGCGGTGGCGGTCTGGACCACGCCGGAGAGCGTCGAAGCGGGGGCGGTGTTCGCCGAGATCGGCCC
GCGCATGGCCGAGTTGAGCGGTTCCCGGCTGGCCGCGCAGCAACAGATGGAAGGCCTCCTGGCGCCGCAC
CGGCCCAAGGAGCCCGCGTGGTTCCTGGCCACCGTCGGCGTCTCGCCCGACCACCAGGGCAAGGGTCTGG
GCAGCGCCGTCGTGCTCCCCGGAGTGGAGGCGGCCGAGCGCGCCGGGGTGCCCGCCTTCCTGGAGACATC
CGCGCCCCGCAACCTCCCCTTCTACGAGCGGCTCGGCTTCACCGTCACCGCCGACGTCGAGGTGCCCGAA
GGACCGCGCACCTGGTGCATGACCCGCAAGCCCGGTGCCTGACACGTGCTACGAGATTTCGATTCCACCG
CCGCCTTCTATGAAAGGTTGGGCTTCGGAATCGTTTTCCGGGACGCCGGCTGGATGATCCTCCAGCGCGG
GGATCTCATGCTGGAGTTCTTCGCCCACCCCAACTTGTTTATTGCAGCTTATAATGGTTACAAATAAAGC
AATAGCATCACAAATTTCACAAATAAAGCATTTTTTTCACTGCATTCTAGTTGTGGTTTGTCCAAACTCA
TCAATGTATCTTATCATGTCTGTATACCGTCGACCTCTAGCTAGAGCTTGGCGTAATCATGGTCATTACC
AATGCTTAATCAGTGAGGCACCTATCTCAGCGATCTGTCTATTTCGTTCATCCATAGTTGCCTGACTCCC
CGTCGTGTAGATAACTACGATACGGGAGGGCTTACCATCTGGCCCCAGCGCTGCGATGATACCGCGAGAA
CCACGCTCACCGGCTCCGGATTTATCAGCAATAAACCAGCCAGCCGGAAGGGCCGAGCGCAGAAGTGGTC
CTGCAACTTTATCCGCCTCCATCCAGTCTATTAATTGTTGCCGGGAAGCTAGAGTAAGTAGTTCGCCAGT
TAATAGTTTGCGCAACGTTGTTGCCATCGCTACAGGCATCGTGGTGTCACGCTCGTCGTTTGGTATGGCT
TCATTCAGCTCCGGTTCCCAACGATCAAGGCGAGTTACATGATCCCCCATGTTGTGCAAAAAAGCGGTTA
GCTCCTTCGGTCCTCCGATCGTTGTCAGAAGTAAGTTGGCCGCAGTGTTATCACTCATGGTTATGGCAGC
ACTGCATAATTCTCTTACTGTCATGCCATCCGTAAGATGCTTTTCTGTGACTGGTGAGTACTCAACCAAG
TCATTCTGAGAATAGTGTATGCGGCGACCGAGTTGCTCTTGCCCGGCGTCAATACGGGATAATACCGCGC
CACATAGCAGAACTTTAAAAGTGCTCATCATTGGAAAACGTTCTTCGGGGCGAAAACTCTCAAGGATCTT
ACCGCTGTTGAGATCCAGTTCGATGTAACCCACTCGTGCACCCAACTGATCTTCAGCATCTTTTACTTTC
ACCAGCGTTTCTGGGTGAGCAAAAACAGGAAGGCAAAATGCCGCAAAAAAGGGAATAAGGGCGACACGGA
AATGTTGAATACTCATATTCTTCCTT
