>Addgene plasmid #156985 | pD649-HAsp-FSTL4-Fc(DAPA)-AviTag-6xHis | depositor partial sequence | sequence record 303080 | insert (secreted protein)
TGGATGGACCCTGGAACAAGTAGAGGACCTGATGTCGGCGTGGGAGAGTCTCAGGCCGAGGAACCTAGAA
GCTTCGAAGTGACCAGAAGAGAGGGCCTGAGCAGCCACAATGAGCTGCTGGCCTCTTGCGGCAAGAAGTT
CTGTAGCAGAGGCAGCAGATGCGTGCTGAGCAGAAAGACAGGCGAGCCTGAGTGTCAGTGCCTGGAAGCC
TGTAGACCTAGCTACGTGCCAGTGTGTGGCAGCGACGGCAGATTCTACGAGAACCACTGCAAACTGCACA
GAGCCGCCTGTCTGCTGGGCAAGAGAATCACCGTGATCCACAGCAAGGACTGCTTTCTGAAGGGCGATAC
CTGCACAATGGCCGGCTACGCCAGACTGAAAAACGTGCTGCTGGCACTGCAGACCAGACTGCAACCTCTG
CAAGAGGGCGATAGTAGACAGGACCCCGCCAGCCAGAAAAGACTGCTGGTGGAAAGCCTGTTCAGAGATC
TGGACGCCGATGGCAATGGCCACCTGAGTTCATCTGAACTGGCCCAGCATGTGCTGAAGAAGCAGGACCT
GGACGAGGACCTGCTTGGCTGTTCTCCTGGCGACCTGCTGAGATTCGACGACTACAACAGCGACAGCAGC
CTGACACTGCGCGAGTTCTACATGGCCTTTCAGGTGGTGCAGCTGTCTCTGGCCCCTGAGGATAGAGTGT
CTGTGACCACAGTGACCGTGGGCCTGTCTACAGTGCTGACATGTGCTGTGCATGGCGATCTGCGGCCTCC
AATCATCTGGAAGAGAAACGGACTGACCCTGAACTTCCTGGACCTGGAAGATATCAACGACTTCGGCGAG
GACGACAGCCTGTACATCACCAAAGTGACCACCATCCACATGGGCAACTACACCTGTCACGCCTCTGGCC
ACGAGCAGCTGTTTCAGACTCACGTGCTGCAAGTGAACGTGCCACCTGTGATCAGAGTGTACCCCGAGAG
CCAAGCTCAAGAACCTGGCGTGGCAGCCTCTCTGAGATGTCATGCCGAGGGCATCCCCATGCCTAGAATC
ACCTGGCTGAAGAACGGCGTGGACGTGTCCACACAGATGAGCAAACAACTGTCCCTGCTGGCCAATGGCA
GCGAGCTGCACATCAGCAGCGTCAGATATGAGGACACCGGCGCCTACACATGTATCGCCAAGAATGAAGT
GGGCGTCGACGAGGACATCAGCTCCCTGTTTATCGAGGACAGCGCCAGAAAGACCCTGGCCAACATCCTT
TGGAGAGAAGAGGGACTGAGCGTGGGCAACATGTTCTACGTGTTCAGCGACGACGGCATCATCGTGATTC
ACCCCGTGGACTGCGAGATCCAGAGACACCTGAAGCCTACCGAGAAGATCTTTATGAGCTACGAGGAAAT
CTGCCCGCAGAGAGAGAAGAACGCCACACAGCCTTGTCAGTGGGTGTCAGCCGTGAATGTGCGGAACCGG
TACATCTATGTGGCCCAGCCAGCTCTGAGTAGAGTGCTGGTGGTGGACATTCAGGCCCAGAAGGTGCTGC
AGTCTATCGGAGTTGATCCCCTGCCTGCCAAGCTGTCCTACGACAAGTCTCACGACCAAGTGTGGGTGCT
GAGCTGGGGCGACGTTCACAAAAGCAGACCCAGCCTGCAAGTCATCACCGAGGCCTCTACAGGACAGAGC
CAGCACCTGATCAGAACCCCTTTTGCCGGCGTTGACGACTTCTTCATCCCTCCTACCAACCTGATCATCA
ACCACATCCGCTTCGGCTTCATCTTCAACAAGAGCGACCCTGCCGTGCACAAAGTGGATCTGGAAACCAT
GATGCCCCTGAAAACCATCGGCCTGCACCATCACGGATGCGTGCCACAGGCTATGGCCCATACACACCTC
GGCGGCTACTTTTTCATCCAGTGCAGACAGGATAGCCCCGCCTCTGCTGCTAGACAGCTTCTGGTGGATA
GCGTGACCGATAGCGTGCTGGGACCTAATGGGGATGTGACCGGCACACCTCACACAAGCCCTGATGGCAG
ATTCATCGTGTCTGCCGCCGCTGATTCTCCCTGGCTGCATGTGCAAGAGATTACAGTGCGGGGCGAGATT
CAGACCCTGTACGACCTGCAGATCAACAGCGGCATCAGCGACCTGGCCTTCCAGAGAAGCTTCACCGAGA
GCAACCAGTACAACATCTACGCCGCTCTGCACACCGAGCCTGACCTGCTGTTTCTGGAACTGAGCACCGG
CAAAGTGGGCATGCTGAAAAACCTGAAAGAGCCTCCTGCCGGACCTGCTCAACCTTGGGGAGGAACCCAC
AGAATCATGAGAGATAGCGGCCTGTTCGGCCAGTACCTGCTGACACCAGCCAGAGAGAGCCTGTTCCTGA
TCAACGGCAGACAGAACACCCTGAGATGCGAGGTGTCCGGCATCAAAGGCGGCACAACAGTCGTGTGGGT
CGGAGAAGTT
